Addgene plasmid #81025: BAP1 C91A
Purpose: Retroviral vector containing human BAP1 C91A (catalytically inactive mutant) and Thy1.1 selection marker
Depositing lab: Anjana Rao. Depositing organization: La Jolla Institute for Immunology. Publication: Cancer-associated ASXL1 mutations may act as gain-of-function mutations of the ASXL1-BAP1 complex. Balasubramani A, Larjo A, Bassein JA, Chang X, Hastie RB, Togher SM, Lahdesmaki H, Rao A. Nat Commun. 2015 Jun 22;6:7307. doi: 10.1038/ncomms8307. PubMed 26095772.
Backbone
  Vector backbone: MSCV-IRES-Thy1.1 DEST
  Backbone manufacturer: Rao lab (Addgene plasmid# 17442)
  Backbone size w/o insert (bp): 8200
  Total vector size (bp): 10400
  Vector type: Mammalian Expression, Retroviral
  Selectable markers: Thy1.1
Growth in bacteria
  Bacterial resistance: Ampicillin, 100 μg/mL
  Growth temperature: 37°C
  Growth strain: NEB Stable
  Copy number: High Copy
Gene/Insert
  Gene/Insert name: BAP1
  Species: H. sapiens (human)
  Insert size (bp): 2200
  Mutation: BAP1 C91A (point mutation, catalytically inactive)
  Entrez Gene: BAP1 (a.k.a. HUCEP-13, KURIS, TPDS1, UBM2, UCHL2, UVM2, hucep-6)
  Promoter: 5’LTR
  Cloning method: Gateway Cloning
  Sequencing primers: 5′ pLXSN-5 (5'-CCCTTGAACCTCCTCGTTCGACC-3'); 3′ IRES-R (5'-GCATTCCTTTGGCGAGAG-3')
Terms and licenses: Academic/Nonprofit Terms; Industry Terms: Not Available to Industry
How to cite: BAP1 C91A was a gift from Anjana Rao (Addgene plasmid # 81025 ; http://n2t.net/addgene:81025 ; RRID:Addgene_81025)
