[The description below was written by a language model from this plasmid's Addgene catalogue record.]
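Description:
BAP1 C91A is a retroviral mammalian expression plasmid built on the MSCV-IRES-Thy1.1 DEST backbone, a murine stem cell virus-derived Gateway destination vector. The backbone is about 8.2 kb and the finished construct about 10.4 kb. It is maintained in bacteria as a high-copy plasmid under ampicillin selection, and the record lists a recombination-tolerant strain for propagation, which is common for plasmids carrying repeated LTR sequences. No feature table accompanies the entry, so details such as the bacterial origin or the exact positions of viral elements are not stated.

The payload is the human BAP1 coding sequence (roughly 2.2 kb), introduced by Gateway recombination and carrying a C91A point mutation that the record describes as catalytically inactive. BAP1 is a ubiquitin carboxy-terminal hydrolase, so this substitution yields a deubiquitinase-dead version of the protein. Transcription is driven by the viral 5' LTR, producing a bicistronic message in which an IRES downstream of BAP1 directs translation of the Thy1.1 surface antigen. Because both proteins come from one transcript, Thy1.1 display marks cells expressing the insert, allowing transduced cells to be identified or enriched by antibody staining rather than by drug selection. No epitope tag on BAP1 is recorded.

As a retroviral transfer vector, it would be packaged into virus and used to stably transduce mammalian cells. The associated study concerned cancer-associated ASXL1 mutations and the activity of the ASXL1-BAP1 complex, so this mutant most plausibly serves as an enzymatically inactive control alongside wild-type BAP1.
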