>Addgene plasmid #81025 | BAP1 C91A | addgene partial sequence | sequence record 166493 | pLXSN5 5'-CCCTTGAACCTCCTCGTTCGACC-3'
GCCCTCACTCCTTCTCTAGGCGCCGGAATTAGATCTCTCGAGATCGATGCGGCCGCGTTTAAACGTCATC
AAACAAGTTTGTACAAAAAAGCAGGCTGAATTCATGAATAAGGGCTGGCTGGAGCTGGAGAGCGACCCAG
GCCTCTTCACCCTGCTCGTGGAAGATTTCGGTGTCAAGGGGGTGCAAGTGGAGGAGATCTACGACCTTCA
GAGCAAATGTCAGGGCCCTGTATATGGATTTATCTTCCTGTTCAAATGGATCGAAGAGCGCCGGTCCCGG
CGAAAGGTCTCTACCTTGGTGGATGATACGTCCGTGATTGATGATGATATTGTGAATAACATGTTCTTTG
CCCACCAGCTGATACCCAACTCTGCTGCAACTCATGCCTTGCTGAGCGTGCTCCTGAACTGCAGCAGCGT
GGACCTGGGACCCACCCTGAGTCGCATGAAGGACTTCACCAAGGGTTTTAGCCCTGAGAGCAAAGGATAT
GCGATTGGCAATGCCCCGGAGTTGGCCAAGGCCCATAATAGCCATGCCAGGCCCGAGCCACGCCACCTCC
CTGAGAAGCAGAATGGCCTTAGTGCAGTGCGGACCATGGAGGCGTTCCACTTTGTCAGCTATGTGCCTAT
CACAGGCCGGCTCTTTGAGCTGGATGGGCTGAAGGTCTACCCCATTGACCATGGGCCCTGGGGGGAGGAC
GAGGAGTGGACAGACAAGGCCCGGCGGGTCATCATGGAGCGTATCGGCCTCGCCACTGCAGGGGAGCCCT
ACCACGACATCCGCTTCAACCTGATGGCAGTGGTGCCCGACCGCAGGATCAAGTATGAGGCCAGGCTGCA
TGTGCTGAAGGTGAACCGTCAGACAGTACTAGAGGCTCTGCAGCAGCTGATAAGAGTA
