>Addgene plasmid #81025 | BAP1 C91A | addgene partial sequence | sequence record 166494 | pCDH-rev 5'-GCATTCCTTTGGCGAGAG-3'
GGCCAGGTTTCCGGGCCCTCACATTGCCAAAAGACGGCAATATGGTGGAAAATAACATATAGACAAACGC
ACACCGGCCTTATTCCAAGCGGCTTCGGCCAGTAACGTTAGGGGGGGGGGCGGAATTCGATATCAAGCTT
ATCGATACCGTCATCGAACCACTTTGTACAANAAAGCTGGGTGAATTCTCACTGGCGCTTGGCCTTGTAG
GGGCGAGAGCGTTTCCGCCGGTCAGGCTTCCGCTGCTTGTGGAGCCGGCCGATGCTGACCCCTTGGCGCC
GCCGCACGGAGATGTTCTGCTCCACTAGGTTGGCCAGCATGCCTTCCTGAGCCAGCATGGAGATAAAGGT
GCAGATGAACTCATCGTANTTGTGGGTCCTTCTCTGGTCATCAATCTTGAACTTCTTCCTCTTCTCTACC
TCCTCCTTGAGGCACGCCTCATAGTTTGCAATCTCAGCCTCCACACACTTCAGCAGTGCCAGCAGCTCCT
TGGGTGAGTATTTCTCCCCACTCAAGGGCTCGCCAGGCCTCACCATCCCCGTCTTCTCTCTGCTGTCCGT
GGCTTCCACGACCTCCTTCTCCACTGGGCTGCTGGACCCCTGGCTGCCTTGGATTGGTCTGATGGAGGGC
GAGGAACCCTTCCCACCCTCTGTCAGCGCCAGGGGACTCAGCACCCCATCCTCAGCCAGGTGCAGCA
